Addgene plasmid #124959: HA-TRIM28deltaPB
Purpose: Mammalian expression of Human TRIM28 with deleted PHD and BROMO domain
Depositing lab: Michelle Barton. Depositing organization: University of Texas MD Anderson Cancer Center. Publication: TRIM28 interacts with EZH2 and SWI/SNF to activate genes that promote mammosphere formation. Li J, Xi Y, Li W, McCarthy RL, Stratton SA, Zou W, Li W, Dent SY, Jain AK, Barton MC. Oncogene. 2017 May 25;36(21):2991-3001. doi: 10.1038/onc.2016.453. Epub 2017 Jan 9. PubMed 28068325.
Backbone
  Vector backbone: pCS2
  Vector type: Mammalian Expression
Growth in bacteria
  Bacterial resistance: Ampicillin, 100 μg/mL
  Growth temperature: 37°C
  Growth strain: DH5alpha
  Copy number: High Copy
Gene/Insert
  Gene/Insert name: hTRIM28
  Species: H. sapiens (human)
  Mutation: Deletion of PHD and Bromo Domain
  Entrez Gene: TRIM28 (a.k.a. KAP1, PPP1R157, RNF96, TF1B, TIF1B, TIF1beta)
  Tag / fusion protein: HA (N terminal on backbone)
  Cloning method: Restriction Enzyme; 5′ cloning site unknown (unknown if destroyed); 3′ cloning site unknown (unknown if destroyed)
  Sequencing primers: 5′ unknown
Terms and licenses: Academic/Nonprofit Terms; Industry Terms: Not Available to Industry
How to cite: HA-TRIM28deltaPB was a gift from Michelle Barton (Addgene plasmid # 124959 ; http://n2t.net/addgene:124959 ; RRID:Addgene_124959)
