[The description below was written by a language model from this plasmid's Addgene catalogue record and pLannotate feature annotations shown in this document.]
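Description:
HA-TRIM28deltaPB is a mammalian expression plasmid built on the pCS2 backbone that encodes human TRIM28 (also known as KAP1 or TIF1β) lacking its PHD and bromodomain, with an N-terminal HA epitope tag supplied by the backbone. Expression is driven by the simian cytomegalovirus IE94 enhancer/promoter typical of pCS2 vectors, and the transcript is terminated by an SV40 polyadenylation signal. An SP6 promoter lies between the CMV promoter and the tag, so the sense strand could also be transcribed in vitro. T7 (partial) and T3 promoters flank the downstream side in the opposite orientation. In bacteria the plasmid replicates at high copy from a ColE1/pUC-type origin and is selected with ampicillin through the β-lactamase gene. An f1 origin and remnants of lac regulatory and lacZα sequences are carried over from the parental cloning vector.

Two sequence records accompany the entry, and they differ. The 6,175 nt full NGS sequence shows the TRIM28 coding region as two fragments, a long N-terminal portion followed by a short C-terminal piece. This pattern is consistent with the internal deletion of the PHD/bromodomain region described in the catalogue. The 6,671 nt analyzer record is annotated with a single, uninterrupted TRIM28 coding sequence and is roughly 500 nt longer, so it appears to represent the undeleted gene rather than the deletion mutant. In both records only a short fragment of an HA tag is annotated. The cloning sites are not recorded. The construct is intended for expressing the truncated, HA-detectable protein in mammalian cells, for example to test the contribution of the C-terminal PHD and bromodomain to TRIM28 function and interactions.
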