Features (pLannotate 1.2.2; 17 found; start..end, strand, type, name):
      1..978     +  promoter       CMV IE94 promoter: enhancer/promoter region of simian cytomegalovirus major immediate early transcription unit IE94
   1013..1031    +  promoter       SP6 promoter: promoter for bacteriophage SP6 RNA polymerase
   1066..1082    +  CDS            3xHA (fragment): three tandem HA epitope tags
   1156..3036    +  CDS            TRIM28 (fragment): TIF1B_HUMAN - Also known as KAP1, RNF96, TIF1B. Experimental evidence at protein level: Swiss-Prot protein existence level 1. (Microbial infection) Plays a critical role in the shutdown of lytic gene expression during the early stage of herpes virus 8 primary infection. This inhibition is mediated through interaction with herpes virus 8 protein LANA1. From Homo sapiens (Human).
   3066..3164    +  CDS            TRIM28 (fragment): TIF1B_HUMAN - Also known as KAP1, RNF96, TIF1B. Experimental evidence at protein level: Swiss-Prot protein existence level 1. (Microbial infection) Plays a critical role in the shutdown of lytic gene expression during the early stage of herpes virus 8 primary infection. This inhibition is mediated through interaction with herpes virus 8 protein LANA1. From Homo sapiens (Human).
   3183..3200    -  promoter       T7 promoter (fragment): promoter for bacteriophage T7 RNA polymerase
   3205..3339    -  polyA_signal   SV40 poly(A) signal: SV40 polyadenylation signal
   3452..3470    -  promoter       T3 promoter: promoter for bacteriophage T3 RNA polymerase
   3515..3531    -  protein_bind   lac operator: The lac repressor binds to the lac operator to inhibit transcription in E. coli. This inhibition can be relieved by adding lactose or isopropyl-β-D-thiogalactopyranoside (IPTG). lac repressor encoded by lacI
   3539..3569    -  promoter       lac promoter: promoter for the E. coli lac operon
   3584..3605    -  protein_bind   CAP binding site: CAP binding activates transcription in the presence of cAMP. E. coli catabolite activator protein
   3618..3710    -  CDS            lacI (fragment): lac repressor; lacI; The lac repressor binds to the lac operator to inhibit transcription in E. coli. This inhibition can be relieved by adding lactose or isopropyl-β-D-thiogalactopyranoside (IPTG).
   3893..4481    -  rep_origin     ori: high-copy-number ColE1/pMB1/pBR322/pUC origin of replication
   4652..5512    -  CDS            AmpR: β-lactamase; bla; confers resistance to ampicillin, carbenicillin, and related antibiotics
   5513..5617    -  promoter       AmpR promoter: bla
   5670..6098    -  rep_origin     f1 ori (sequence partly withheld): f1 bacteriophage origin of replication; arrow indicates direction of (+) strand synthesis
   6103..6169    -  CDS            lacZα (fragment): LacZα fragment of β-galactosidase; lacZ fragment
>Addgene plasmid #124959 | HA-TRIM28deltaPB | addgene full sequence | sequence record 251933 | Addgene NGS Result
GCCAATTCAATATGGCGTATATGGACTCATGCCAATTCAATATGGTGGATCTGGACCTGTGCCAATTCAA
TATGGCGTATATGGACTCGTGCCAATTCAATATGGTGGATCTGGACCCCAGCCAATTCAATATGGCGGAC
TTGGCACCATGCCAATTCAATATGGCGGACCTGGCACTGTGCCAACTGGGGAGGGGTCTACTTGGCACGG
TGCCAAGTTTGAGGAGGGGTCTTGGCCCTGTGCCAAGTCCGCCATATTGAATTGGCATGGTGCCAATAAT
GGCGGCCATATTGGCTATATGCCAGGATCAATATATAGGCAATATCCAATATGGCCCTATGCCAATATGG
CTATTGGCCAGGTTCAATACTATGTATTGGCCCTATGCCATATAGTATTCCATATATGGGTTTTCCTATT
GACGTAGATAGCCCCTCCCAATGGGCGGTCCCATATACCATATATGGGGCTTCCTAATACCGCCCATAGC
CACTCCCCCATTGACGTCAATGGTCTCTATATATGGTCTTTCCTATTGACGTCATATGGGCGGTCCTATT
GACGTATATGGCGCCTCCCCCATTGACGTCAATTACGGTAAATGGCCCGCCTGGCTCAATGCCCATTGAC
GTCAATAGGACCACCCACCATTGACGTCAATGGGATGGCTCATTGCCCATTCATATCCGTTCTCACGCCC
CCTATTGACGTCAATGACGGTAAATGGCCCACTTGGCAGTACATCAATATCTATTAATAGTAACTTGGCA
AGTACATTACTATTGGAAGTACGCCAGGGTACATTGGCAGTACTCCCATTGACGTCAATGGCGGTAAATG
GCCCGCGATGGCTGCCAAGTACATCCCCATTGACGTCAATGGGGAGGGGCAATGACGCAAATGGGCGTTC
CATTGACGTAAATGGGCGGTAGGCGTGCCTAATGGGAGGTCTATATAAGCAATGCTCGTTTAGGGAACCG
CCATTCTGCCTGGGGACGTCGGAGCAAGCTTGATTTAGGTGACACTATAGAATACAAGCTACTTGTTCTT
TTTGCAGGATCCATGTACCCATACGATGTTCCAGATTACGCTTATCCTTATGACGTACCTGACTATGCAT
ACCCTTATGATGTACCAGACTACGCTGGCCGGCCAATGGCGGCCTCCGCGGCGGCAGCCTCGGCAGCAGC
GGCCTCGGCCGCCTCTGGCAGCCCGGGCCCGGGCGAGGGCTCCGCTGGCGGCGAAAAGCGCTCCACCGCC
CCTTCGGCCGCAGCCTCGGCCTCTGCCTCAGCCGCGGCGTCGTCGCCCGCGGGGGGCGGCGCCGAGGCGC
TGGAGCTGCTGGAGCACTGCGGCGTGTGCAGAGAGCGCCTGCGACCCGAGAGGGAGCCCCGCCTGCTGCC
CTGTTTGCACTCGGCCTGTAGTGCCTGCTTAGGGCCCGCGGCCCCCGCCGCCGCCAACAGCTCGGGGGAC
GGCGGGGCGGCGGGCGACGGCACCGTGGTGGACTGTCCCGTGTGCAAGCAACAGTGCTTCTCCAAAGACA
TCGTGGAGAATTATTTCATGCGTGATAGTGGCAGCAAGGCTGCCACCGACGCCCAGGATGCGAACCAGTG
CTGCACTAGCTGTGAGGATAATGCCCCAGCCACCAGCTACTGTGTGGAGTGCTCGGAGCCTCTGTGTGAG
ACCTGTGTAGAGGCGCACCAGCGGGTGAAGTACACCAAGGACCATACTGTGCGCTCTACTGGGCCAGCCA
AGTCTCGGGATGGTGAACGTACTGTCTATTGCAACGTACACAAGCATGAACCCCTTGTGCTGTTTTGTGA
GAGCTGTGATACTCTCACCTGCCGAGACTGCCAGCTCAATGCCCACAAGGACCACCAGTACCAGTTCTTA
GAGGATGCAGTGAGGAACCAGCGCAAGCTCCTGGCCTCACTGGTGAAGCGCCTTGGGGACAAACATGCAA
CATTGCAGAAGAGCACCAAGGAGGTTCGCAGCTCAATCCGCCAGGTGTCTGACGTACAGAAGCGTGTGCA
AGTGGATGTCAAGATGGCCATCCTGCAGATCATGAAGGAGCTGAATAAGCGGGGCCGTGTGCTGGTCAAT
GATGCCCAGAAGGTGACTGAGGGGCAGCAGGAGCGCCTGGAGCGGCAGCACTGGACCATGACCAAGATCC
AGAAGCACCAGGAGCACATTCTGCGCTTTGCCTCTTGGGCTCTGGAGAGTGACAACAACACAGCCCTTTT
GCTTTCTAAGAAGTTGATCTACTTCCAGCTGCACCGGGCCCTCAAGATGATTGTGGATCCCGTGGAGCCA
CATGGCGAGATGAAGTTTCAGTGGGACCTCAATGCCTGGACCAAGAGTGCCGAGGCCTTTGGCAAGATTG
TGGCAGAGCGTCCTGGCACTAACTCAACAGGCCCTGCACCCATGGCCCCTCCAAGAGCCCCAGGGCCCCT
GAGCAAGCAGGGCTCTGGCAGCAGCCAGCCCATGGAGGTGCAGGAAGGCTATGGCTTTGGGTCAGGAGAT
GATCCCTACTCAAGTGCAGAGCCCCATGTGTCAGGTGTGAAACGGTCCCGCTCAGGTGAGGGCGAGGTGA
GCGGCCTTATGCGCAAGGTGCCACGAGTGAGCCTTGAACGCCTGGACCTGGACCTCACAGCTGACAGCCA
GCCACCCGTCTTCAAGGTCTTCCCAGGCAGTACCACTGAGGACTACAACCTTATTGTTATTGAACGTGGC
GCTGCCGCTGCAGCTACCGGCCAGCCAGGGACTGCGCCTGCAGGAACCCCTGGTGCCCCACCCCTGGCTG
GCATGGCCATTGTCAAGGAGGAGGAGACGGAGGCTGCCATTGGAGCCCCTCCTACTGCCACTGAGGGCCC
TGAGACCAAACCTGTGCTTATGGCTCTTGCGGAGGGTCCTGGTGCTGAGGGTCCCCGCCTGGCCTCACCT
AGTGGCAGCACCAGCTCAGGGCTGGAGGTGGTGGCTCCTGAGGGTACCTCAGCCCCAGGTGGTGGCCCGG
GAACCCTGGATGACAGTGCCACCATTACCAAGTTCTCGATGACAGTGCCACCATTACCAAGTTCTCTGCT
GTGCTGGTGGAGCCCCCGCCGATGAGCCTGCCTGGTGCTGGCCTGAGTTCCCAGGAGCTGTCTGGTGGCC
CTGGTGATGGCCCCTGAGGCGCGCCTCTAGAACTATAGTGAGTCGTATTACGTAGATCCAGACATGATAA
GATACATTGATGAGTTTGGACAAACCACAACTAGAATGCAGTGAAAAAAATGCTTTATTTGTGAAATTTG
TGATGCTATTGCTTTATTTGTAACCATTATAAGCTGCAATAAACAAGTTAACAACAACAATTGCATTCAT
TTTATGTTTCAGGTTCAGGGGGAGGTGTGGGAGGTTTTTTAATTCGCGGCCGCGGCGCCAATGCATTGGG
CCCGGTACCCAGCTTTTGTTCCCTTTAGTGAGGGTTAATTGCGCGCTTGGCGTAATCATGGTCATAGCTG
TTTCCTGTGTGAAATTGTTATCCGCTCACAATTCCACACAACATACGAGCCGGGAGCATAAAGTGTAAAG
CCTGGGGTGCCTAATGAGTGAGCTAACTCACATTAATTGCGTTGCGCTCACTGCCCGCTTTCCAGTCGGG
AAACCTGTCGTGCCAGCTGCATTAATGAATCGGCCAACGCGCGGGGAGAGGCGGTTTGCGTATTGGGCGC
TCTTCCGCTTCCTCGCTCACTGACTCGCTGCGCTCGGTCGTTCGGCTGCGGCGAGCGGTATCAGCTCACT
CAAAGGCGGTAATACGGTTATCCACAGAATCAGGGGATAACGCAGGAAAGAACATGTGAGCAAAAGGCCA
GCAAAAGGCCAGGAACCGTAAAAAGGCCGCGTTGCTGGCGTTTTTCCATAGGCTCCGCCCCCCTGACGAG
CATCACAAAAATCGACGCTCAAGTCAGAGGTGGCGAAACCCGACAGGACTATAAAGATACCAGGCGTTTC
CCCCTGGAAGCTCCCTCGTGCGCTCTCCTGTTCCGACCCTGCCGCTTACCGGATACCTGTCCGCCTTTCT
CCCTTCGGGAAGCGTGGCGCTTTCTCATAGCTCACGCTGTAGGTATCTCAGTTCGGTGTAGGTCGTTCGC
TCCAAGCTGGGCTGTGTGCACGAACCCCCCGTTCAGCCCGACCGCTGCGCCTTATCCGGTAACTATCGTC
TTGAGTCCAACCCGGTAAGACACGACTTATCGCCACTGGCAGCAGCCACTGGTAACAGGATTAGCAGAGC
GAGGTATGTAGGCGGTGCTACAGAGTTCTTGAAGTGGTGGCCTAACTACGGCTACACTAGAAGAACAGTA
TTTGGTATCTGCGCTCTGCTGAAGCCAGTTACCTTCGGAAAAAGAGTTGGTAGCTCTTGATCCGGCAAAC
AAACCACCGCTGGTAGCGGTGGTTTTTTTGTTTGCAAGCAGCAGATTACGCGCAGAAAAAAAGGATCTCA
AGAAGATCCTTTGATCTTTTCTACGGGGTCTGACGCTCAGTGGAACGAAAACTCACGTTAAGGGATTTTG
GTCATGAGATTATCAAAAAGGATCTTCACCTAGATCCTTTTAAATTAAAAATGAAGTTTTAAATCAATCT
AAAGTATATATGAGTAAACTTGGTCTGACAGTTACCAATGCTTAATCAGTGAGGCACCTATCTCAGCGAT
CTGTCTATTTCGTTCATCCATAGTTGCCTGACTCCCCGTCGTGTAGATAACTACGATACGGGAGGGCTTA
CCATCTGGCCCCAGTGCTGCAATGATACCGCGAGACCCACGCTCACCGGCTCCAGATTTATCAGCAATAA
ACCAGCCAGCCGGAAGGGCCGAGCGCAGAAGTGGTCCTGCAACTTTATCCGCCTCCATCCAGTCTATTAA
TTGTTGCCGGGAAGCTAGAGTAAGTAGTTCGCCAGTTAATAGTTTGCGCAACGTTGTTGCCATTGCTACA
GGCATCGTGGTGTCACGCTCGTCGTTTGGTATGGCTTCATTCAGCTCCGGTTCCCAACGATCAAGGCGAG
TTACATGATCCCCCATGTTGTGCAAAAAAGCGGTTAGCTCCTTCGGTCCTCCGATCGTTGTCAGAAGTAA
GTTGGCCGCAGTGTTATCACTCATGGTTATGGCAGCACTGCATAATTCTCTTACTGTCATGCCATCCGTA
AGATGCTTTTCTGTGACTGGTGAGTACTCAACCAAGTCATTCTGAGAATAGTGTATGCGGCGACCGAGTT
GCTCTTGCCCGGCGTCAATACGGGATAATACCGCGCCACATAGCAGAACTTTAAAAGTGCTCATCATTGG
AAAACGTTCTTCGGGGCGAAAACTCTCAAGGATCTTACCGCTGTTGAGATCCAGTTCGATGTAACCCACT
CGTGCACCCAACTGATCTTCAGCATCTTTTACTTTCACCAGCGTTTCTGGGTGAGCAAAAACAGGAAGGC
AAAATGCCGCAAAAAAGGGAATAAGGGCGACACGGAAATGTTGAATACTCATACTCTTCCTTTTTCAATA
TTATTGAAGCATTTATCAGGGTTATTGTCTCATGAGCGGATACATATTTGAATGTATTTAGAAAAATAAA
CAAATAGGGGTTCCGCGCACATTTCCCCGAAAAGTGCCACCTAAATTGTAAGCGTTAATATTTTGTTAAA
ATTCGCGTTAAATTTTTGTTAAATCAGCTCATTTTTTAACCAATAGGCCGAAATCGGCAAAATCCCTTAT
AAATCAAAAGAATAGACCGAGATAGGGT
[37 nt withheld, positions 5769-5805]
AAAGAACGTGGACTCCAACGTCAAAGG
[49 nt withheld, positions 5833-5881]
T
[91 nt withheld, positions 5883-5973]
G
[124 nt withheld, positions 5975-6098]
CCCATTCGCCATTCAGGCTGCGCAACTGTTGGGAAGGGCGATCGGTGCGGGCCTCTTCGCTATTACGCCA
GTCGACC
