Features (pLannotate 1.2.2; 16 found; start..end, strand, type, name):
     41..1018    +  promoter       CMV IE94 promoter: enhancer/promoter region of simian cytomegalovirus major immediate early transcription unit IE94
   1053..1071    +  promoter       SP6 promoter: promoter for bacteriophage SP6 RNA polymerase
   1106..1122    +  CDS            3xHA (fragment): three tandem HA epitope tags
   1196..3700    +  CDS            TRIM28: TIF1B_HUMAN - Also known as KAP1, RNF96, TIF1B. Experimental evidence at protein level: Swiss-Prot protein existence level 1. (Microbial infection) Plays a critical role in the shutdown of lytic gene expression during the early stage of herpes virus 8 primary infection. This inhibition is mediated through interaction with herpes virus 8 protein LANA1. From Homo sapiens (Human).
   3719..3736    -  promoter       T7 promoter (fragment): promoter for bacteriophage T7 RNA polymerase
   3741..3875    -  polyA_signal   SV40 poly(A) signal: SV40 polyadenylation signal
   3988..4006    -  promoter       T3 promoter: promoter for bacteriophage T3 RNA polymerase
   4051..4067    -  protein_bind   lac operator: The lac repressor binds to the lac operator to inhibit transcription in E. coli. This inhibition can be relieved by adding lactose or isopropyl-β-D-thiogalactopyranoside (IPTG). lac repressor encoded by lacI
   4075..4105    -  promoter       lac promoter: promoter for the E. coli lac operon
   4120..4141    -  protein_bind   CAP binding site: CAP binding activates transcription in the presence of cAMP. E. coli catabolite activator protein
   4154..4246    -  CDS            lacI (fragment): lac repressor; lacI; The lac repressor binds to the lac operator to inhibit transcription in E. coli. This inhibition can be relieved by adding lactose or isopropyl-β-D-thiogalactopyranoside (IPTG).
   4429..5017    -  rep_origin     ori: high-copy-number ColE1/pMB1/pBR322/pUC origin of replication
   5188..6048    -  CDS            AmpR: β-lactamase; bla; confers resistance to ampicillin, carbenicillin, and related antibiotics
   6049..6153    -  promoter       AmpR promoter: bla
   6206..6634    -  rep_origin     f1 ori (sequence partly withheld): f1 bacteriophage origin of replication; arrow indicates direction of (+) strand synthesis
   6639..34      -  CDS            lacZα (fragment) (across the origin): LacZα fragment of β-galactosidase; lacZ fragment
>Addgene plasmid #124959 | HA-TRIM28deltaPB Sequencing Result | analyzer sequence | sequence record 244483
GCGATCGGTGCGGGCCTCTTCGCTATTACGCCAGTCGACCGCCAATTCAATATGGCGTATATGGACTCAT
GCCAATTCAATATGGTGGATCTGGACCTGTGCCAATTCAATATGGCGTATATGGACTCGTGCCAATTCAA
TATGGTGGATCTGGACCCCAGCCAATTCAATATGGCGGACTTGGCACCATGCCAATTCAATATGGCGGAC
CTGGCACTGTGCCAACTGGGGAGGGGTCTACTTGGCACGGTGCCAAGTTTGAGGAGGGGTCTTGGCCCTG
TGCCAAGTCCGCCATATTGAATTGGCATGGTGCCAATAATGGCGGCCATATTGGCTATATGCCAGGATCA
ATATATAGGCAATATCCAATATGGCCCTATGCCAATATGGCTATTGGCCAGGTTCAATACTATGTATTGG
CCCTATGCCATATAGTATTCCATATATGGGTTTTCCTATTGACGTAGATAGCCCCTCCCAATGGGCGGTC
CCATATACCATATATGGGGCTTCCTAATACCGCCCATAGCCACTCCCCCATTGACGTCAATGGTCTCTAT
ATATGGTCTTTCCTATTGACGTCATATGGGCGGTCCTATTGACGTATATGGCGCCTCCCCCATTGACGTC
AATTACGGTAAATGGCCCGCCTGGCTCAATGCCCATTGACGTCAATAGGACCACCCACCATTGACGTCAA
TGGGATGGCTCATTGCCCATTCATATCCGTTCTCACGCCCCCTATTGACGTCAATGACGGTAAATGGCCC
ACTTGGCAGTACATCAATATCTATTAATAGTAACTTGGCAAGTACATTACTATTGGAAGTACGCCAGGGT
ACATTGGCAGTACTCCCATTGACGTCAATGGCGGTAAATGGCCCGCGATGGCTGCCAAGTACATCCCCAT
TGACGTCAATGGGGAGGGGCAATGACGCAAATGGGCGTTCCATTGACGTAAATGGGCGGTAGGCGTGCCT
AATGGGAGGTCTATATAAGCAATGCTCGTTTAGGGAACCGCCATTCTGCCTGGGGACGTCGGAGCAAGCT
TGATTTAGGTGACACTATAGAATACAAGCTACTTGTTCTTTTTGCAGGATCCATGTACCCATACGATGTT
CCAGATTACGCTTATCCTTATGACGTACCTGACTATGCATACCCTTATGATGTACCAGACTACGCTGGCC
GGCCAATGGCGGCCTCCGCGGCGGCAGCCTCGGCAGCAGCGGCCTCGGCCGCCTCTGGCAGCCCGGGCCC
GGGCGAGGGCTCCGCTGGCGGCGAAAAGCGCTCCACCGCCCCTTCGGCCGCAGCCTCGGCCTCTGCCTCA
GCCGCGGCGTCGTCGCCCGCGGGGGGCGGCGCCGAGGCGCTGGAGCTGCTGGAGCACTGCGGCGTGTGCA
GAGAGCGCCTGCGACCCGAGAGGGAGCCCCGCCTGCTGCCCTGTTTGCACTCGGCCTGTAGTGCCTGCTT
AGGGCCCGCGGCCCCCGCCGCCGCCAACAGCTCGGGGGACGGCGGGGCGGCGGGCGACGGCACCGTGGTG
GACTGTCCCGTGTGCAAGCAACAGTGCTTCTCCAAAGACATCGTGGAGAATTATTTCATGCGTGATAGTG
GCAGCAAGGCTGCCACCGACGCCCAGGATGCGAACCAGTGCTGCACTAGCTGTGAGGATAATGCCCCAGC
CACCAGCTACTGTGTGGAGTGCTCGGAGCCTCTGTGTGAGACCTGTGTAGAGGCGCACCAGCGGGTGAAG
TACACCAAGGACCATACTGTGCGCTCTACTGGGCCAGCCAAGTCTCGGGATGGTGAACGTACTGTCTATT
GCAACGTACACAAGCATGAACCCCTTGTGCTGTTTTGTGAGAGCTGTGATACTCTCACCTGCCGAGACTG
CCAGCTCAATGCCCACAAGGACCACCAGTACCAGTTCTTAGAGGATGCAGTGAGGAACCAGCGCAAGCTC
CTGGCCTCACTGGTGAAGCGCCTTGGGGACAAACATGCAACATTGCAGAAGAGCACCAAGGAGGTTCGCA
GCTCAATCCGCCAGGTGTCTGACGTACAGAAGCGTGTGCAAGTGGATGTCAAGATGGCCATCCTGCAGAT
CATGAAGGAGCTGAATAAGCGGGGCCGTGTGCTGGTCAATGATGCCCAGAAGGTGACTGAGGGGCAGCAG
GAGCGCCTGGAGCGGCAGCACTGGACCATGACCAAGATCCAGAAGCACCAGGAGCACATTCTGCGCTTTG
CCTCTTGGGCTCTGGAGAGTGACAACAACACAGCCCTTTTGCTTTCTAAGAAGTTGATCTACTTCCAGCT
GCACCGGGCCCTCAAGATGATTGTGGATCCCGTGGAGCCACATGGCGAGATGAAGTTTCAGTGGGACCTC
AATGCCTGGACCAAGAGTGCCGAGGCCTTTGGCAAGATTGTGGCAGAGCGTCCTGGCACTAACTCAACAG
GCCCTGCACCCATGGCCCCTCCAAGAGCCCCAGGGCCCCTGAGCAAGCAGGGCTCTGGCAGCAGCCAGCC
CATGGAGGTGCAGGAAGGCTATGGCTTTGGGTCAGGAGATGATCCCTACTCAAGTGCAGAGCCCCATGTG
TCAGGTGTGAAACGGTCCCGCTCAGGTGAGGGCGAGGTGAGCGGCCTTATGCGCAAGGTGCCACGAGTGA
GCCTTGAACGCCTGGACCTGGACCTCACAGCTGACAGCCAGCCACCCGTCTTCAAGGTCTTCCCAGGCAG
TACCACTGAGGACTACAACCTTATTGTTATTGAACGTGGCGCTGCCGCTGCAGCTACCGGCCAGCCAGGG
ACTGCGCCTGCAGGAACCCCTGGTGCCCCACCCCTGGCTGGCATGGCCATTGTCAAGGAGGAGGAGACGG
AGGCTGCCATTGGAGCCCCTCCTACTGCCACTGAGGGCCCTGAGACCAAACCTGTGCTTATGGCTCTTGC
GGAGGGTCCTGGTGCTGAGGGTCCCCGCCTGGCCTCACCTAGTGGCAGCACCAGCTCAGGGCTGGAGGTG
GTGGCTCCTGAGGGTACCTCAGCCCCAGGTGGTGGCCCGGGAACCCTGGATGACAGTGCCACCATTTGCC
GTGTCTGCCAGAAGCCAGGCGATCTGGTTATGTGCAACCAGTGTGAGTTTTGTTTCCACCTGGACTGTCA
CCTGCCGGCCCTGCAGGATGTACCAGGGGAGGAGTGGAGCTGCTCACTCTGCCATGTGCTCCCTGACCTG
AAGGAGGAGGATGGCAGCCTCAGCCTGGATGGTGCAGACAGCACTGGCGTGGTGGCCAAGCTCTCACCAG
CCAACCAGCGGAAATGTGAGCGTGTACTGCTGGCCCTATTCTGTCACGAACCCTGCCGCCCCCTGCATCA
GCTGGCTACCGACTCCACCTTCTCCCTGGACCAGCCCGGTGGCACCCTGGATCTGACCCTGATCCGTGCC
CGCCTCCAGGAGAAGTTGTCACCTCCCTACAGCTCCCCACAGGAGTTTGCCCAGGATGTGGGCCGCATGT
TCAAGCAATTCAACAAGTTAACTGAGGACAAGGCAGACGTGCAGTCCATCATCGGCCTGCAGCGCTTCTT
CGAGACGCGCATGAACGAGGCCTTCGGTGACACCAAGTTCTCTGCTGTGCTGGTGGAGCCCCCGCCGATG
AGCCTGCCTGGTGCTGGCCTGAGTTCCCAGGAGCTGTCTGGTGGCCCTGGTGATGGCCCCTGAGGCGCGC
CTCTAGAACTATAGTGAGTCGTATTACGTAGATCCAGACATGATAAGATACATTGATGAGTTTGGACAAA
CCACAACTAGAATGCAGTGAAAAAAATGCTTTATTTGTGAAATTTGTGATGCTATTGCTTTATTTGTAAC
CATTATAAGCTGCAATAAACAAGTTAACAACAACAATTGCATTCATTTTATGTTTCAGGTTCAGGGGGAG
GTGTGGGAGGTTTTTTAATTCGCGGCCGCGGCGCCAATGCATTGGGCCCGGTACCCAGCTTTTGTTCCCT
TTAGTGAGGGTTAATTGCGCGCTTGGCGTAATCATGGTCATAGCTGTTTCCTGTGTGAAATTGTTATCCG
CTCACAATTCCACACAACATACGAGCCGGGAGCATAAAGTGTAAAGCCTGGGGTGCCTAATGAGTGAGCT
AACTCACATTAATTGCGTTGCGCTCACTGCCCGCTTTCCAGTCGGGAAACCTGTCGTGCCAGCTGCATTA
ATGAATCGGCCAACGCGCGGGGAGAGGCGGTTTGCGTATTGGGCGCTCTTCCGCTTCCTCGCTCACTGAC
TCGCTGCGCTCGGTCGTTCGGCTGCGGCGAGCGGTATCAGCTCACTCAAAGGCGGTAATACGGTTATCCA
CAGAATCAGGGGATAACGCAGGAAAGAACATGTGAGCAAAAGGCCAGCAAAAGGCCAGGAACCGTAAAAA
GGCCGCGTTGCTGGCGTTTTTCCATAGGCTCCGCCCCCCTGACGAGCATCACAAAAATCGACGCTCAAGT
CAGAGGTGGCGAAACCCGACAGGACTATAAAGATACCAGGCGTTTCCCCCTGGAAGCTCCCTCGTGCGCT
CTCCTGTTCCGACCCTGCCGCTTACCGGATACCTGTCCGCCTTTCTCCCTTCGGGAAGCGTGGCGCTTTC
TCATAGCTCACGCTGTAGGTATCTCAGTTCGGTGTAGGTCGTTCGCTCCAAGCTGGGCTGTGTGCACGAA
CCCCCCGTTCAGCCCGACCGCTGCGCCTTATCCGGTAACTATCGTCTTGAGTCCAACCCGGTAAGACACG
ACTTATCGCCACTGGCAGCAGCCACTGGTAACAGGATTAGCAGAGCGAGGTATGTAGGCGGTGCTACAGA
GTTCTTGAAGTGGTGGCCTAACTACGGCTACACTAGAAGAACAGTATTTGGTATCTGCGCTCTGCTGAAG
CCAGTTACCTTCGGAAAAAGAGTTGGTAGCTCTTGATCCGGCAAACAAACCACCGCTGGTAGCGGTGGTT
TTTTTGTTTGCAAGCAGCAGATTACGCGCAGAAAAAAAGGATCTCAAGAAGATCCTTTGATCTTTTCTAC
GGGGTCTGACGCTCAGTGGAACGAAAACTCACGTTAAGGGATTTTGGTCATGAGATTATCAAAAAGGATC
TTCACCTAGATCCTTTTAAATTAAAAATGAAGTTTTAAATCAATCTAAAGTATATATGAGTAAACTTGGT
CTGACAGTTACCAATGCTTAATCAGTGAGGCACCTATCTCAGCGATCTGTCTATTTCGTTCATCCATAGT
TGCCTGACTCCCCGTCGTGTAGATAACTACGATACGGGAGGGCTTACCATCTGGCCCCAGTGCTGCAATG
ATACCGCGAGACCCACGCTCACCGGCTCCAGATTTATCAGCAATAAACCAGCCAGCCGGAAGGGCCGAGC
GCAGAAGTGGTCCTGCAACTTTATCCGCCTCCATCCAGTCTATTAATTGTTGCCGGGAAGCTAGAGTAAG
TAGTTCGCCAGTTAATAGTTTGCGCAACGTTGTTGCCATTGCTACAGGCATCGTGGTGTCACGCTCGTCG
TTTGGTATGGCTTCATTCAGCTCCGGTTCCCAACGATCAAGGCGAGTTACATGATCCCCCATGTTGTGCA
AAAAAGCGGTTAGCTCCTTCGGTCCTCCGATCGTTGTCAGAAGTAAGTTGGCCGCAGTGTTATCACTCAT
GGTTATGGCAGCACTGCATAATTCTCTTACTGTCATGCCATCCGTAAGATGCTTTTCTGTGACTGGTGAG
TACTCAACCAAGTCATTCTGAGAATAGTGTATGCGGCGACCGAGTTGCTCTTGCCCGGCGTCAATACGGG
ATAATACCGCGCCACATAGCAGAACTTTAAAAGTGCTCATCATTGGAAAACGTTCTTCGGGGCGAAAACT
CTCAAGGATCTTACCGCTGTTGAGATCCAGTTCGATGTAACCCACTCGTGCACCCAACTGATCTTCAGCA
TCTTTTACTTTCACCAGCGTTTCTGGGTGAGCAAAAACAGGAAGGCAAAATGCCGCAAAAAAGGGAATAA
GGGCGACACGGAAATGTTGAATACTCATACTCTTCCTTTTTCAATATTATTGAAGCATTTATCAGGGTTA
TTGTCTCATGAGCGGATACATATTTGAATGTATTTAGAAAAATAAACAAATAGGGGTTCCGCGCACATTT
CCCCGAAAAGTGCCACCTAAATTGTAAGCGTTAATATTTTGTTAAAATTCGCGTTAAATTTTTGTTAAAT
CAGCTCATTTTTTAACCAATAGGCCGAAATCGGCAAAATCCCTTATAAATCAAAAGAATAGACCGAGATA
GGGT
[37 nt withheld, positions 6305-6341]
AAAGAACGTGGACTCCAACGTCAAAGG
[49 nt withheld, positions 6369-6417]
T
[91 nt withheld, positions 6419-6509]
G
[124 nt withheld, positions 6511-6634]
CCCATTCGCCATTCAGGCTGCGCAACTGTTGGGAAGG
